>Addgene plasmid #55242 | EBFP2-Gamma-Tubulin-17 | depositor partial sequence | sequence record 85647 | insert sequence
GACGTCAGATCCGCTAGCGCCACCATGCCGAGGGAAATCATCACCCTACAGTTGGGCCAGTGCGGCAATC
AGATTGGGTTCGAGTTCTGGAAACAGCTGTGCGCCGAGCATGGTATCAGCCCCGAGGGCATCGTGGAGGA
GTTCGCCACCGAGGGCACTGACCACAAGGACGTCTTTTTCTACCAGGCAGACGATGAGCACTACATCCCC
CGGGCCGTGCTGCTGGACTTGGAACCCCGGGTGATCCACTCCATCCTCAACTCCCCCTATGCCAAGCTCT
ACAACCCAGAGAACATCTACCTGTCGGAACATGGAGGAGGAGCTGGCAACAACTGGGCCAGCGGATTCTC
CCAGGGAGAAAAGATCCATGAGGACATTTTTGACATCATAGACCGGGAGGCAGATGGTAGTGACAGTCTA
GAGGGCTTTGTGCTGTGTCACTCCATTGCTGGGGGGACAGGCTCTGGACTGGGTTCCTACCTCTTAGAAC
GGCTGAATGACAGGTATCCTAAGAAGCTGGTGCAGACATACTCAGTGTTTCCCAACCAGGACGAGATGAG
CGATGTGGTGGTCCAGCCTTACAATTCACTCCTCACACTCAAGAGGCTGACGCAGAATGCAGACTGTGTG
GTGGTGCTGGACAACACAGCCCTGAACCGGATTGCCACAGACCGCCTGCACATCCAGAACCCATCCTTCT
CCCAGATCAACCAGCTGGTGTCTACCATCATGTCAGCCAGCACCACCACCCTGCGCTACCCTGGCTACAT
GAACAATGACCTCATCGGCCTCATCGCCTCGCTCATTCCCACCCCACGGCTCCACTTCCTCATGACCGGC
TACACCCCTCTCACTACGGACCAGTCAGTGGCCAGCGTGAGGAAGACCACGGTCCTGGATGTCATGAGGC
GGCTGCTGCAGCCCAAGAACGTGATGGTGTCCACAGGCCGAGACCGCCAGACCAACCACTGCTACATCGC
CATCCTCAACATCATCCAGGGAGAGGTGGACCCCACCCAGGTCCACAAGAGCTTGCAGAGGATCCGGGAA
CGCAAGTTGGCCAACTTCATCCCGTGGGGCCCCGCCAGCATCCAGGTGGCCCTGTCGAGGAAGTCTCCCT
ACCTGCCCTCGGCCCACCGGGTCAGCGGGCTCATGATGGCCAACCACACCAGCATCTCCTCGCTCTTCGA
GAGAACCTGTCGCCAGTATGACAAGCTGCGTAAGCGGGAGGCCTTCCTGGAGCAGTTCCGCAAGGAGGAC
ATGTTCAAGGACAACTTTGATGAGATGGACACATCCAGGGAGATTGTGCAGCAGCTCATCGATGAGTACC
ATGCGGCCACACGGCCAGACTACATCTCCTGGGGCACTCAGGAGCAGCGAATTCTGCAGTCGACGGTACC
GCGGGCCCGGGATCCACCGGTCGCCACCATGGTGAGCAAGGGCGAGGAGCTGTTCACCGGGGTGGTGCCC
ATCCTGGTCGAGCTGGACGGCGACGTAAACGGCCACAAGTTCAGCGTGAGGGGCGAGGGCGAGGGCGATG
CCACCAACGGCAAGCTGACCCTGAAGTTCATCTGCACCACCGGCAAGCTGCCCGTGCCCTGGCCCACCCT
CGTGACCACCCTGAGCCACGGCGTGCAGTGCTTCGCCCGCTACCCCGACCACATGAAGCAGCACGACTTC
TTCAAGTCCGCCATGCCCGAAGGCTACGTCCAGGAGCGCACCATCTTCTTCAAGGACGACGGCACCTACA
AGACCCGCGCCGAGGTGAAGTTCGAGGGCGACACCCTGGTGAACCGCATCGAGCTGAAGGGCGTCGACTT
CAAGGAGGACGGCAACATCCTGGGGCACAAGCTGGAGTACAACTTCAACAGCCACAACATCTATATCATG
GCCGTCAAGCAGAAGAACGGCATCAAGGTGAACTTCAAGATCCGCCACAACGTGGAGGACGGCAGCGTGC
AGCTCGCCGACCACTACCAGCAGAACACCCCCATCGGCGACGGCCCCGTGCTGCTGCCCGACAGCCACTA
CCTGAGCACCCAGTCCGTGCTGAGCAAAGACCCCAACGAGAAGCGCGATCACATGGTCCTGCTGGAGTTC
CGCACCGCCGCCGGGATCACTCTCGGCATGGACGAGCTGTACAAGTAAGCGGCCGCGACTCTAGATCATA
ATCAGCCATACCACATTGAGA
