>Addgene plasmid #55242 | EBFP2-Gamma-Tubulin-17 | addgene partial sequence | sequence record 105683 | CMV-F 5'-CGCAAATGGGCGGTAGGCGTG-3'
GTGAACCGTCAGATCCGCTAGCGCCACCATGCCGAGGGAAATCATCACCCTACAGTTGGGCCAGTGCGGC
AATCAGATTGGGTTCGAGTTCTGGAAACAGCTGTGCGCCGAGCATGGTATCAGCCCCGAGGGCATCGTGG
AGGAGTTCGCCACCGAGGGCACTGACCACAAGGACGTCTTTTTCTACCAGGCAGACGATGAGCACTACAT
CCCCCGGGCCGTGCTGCTGGACTTGGAACCCCGGGTGATCCACTCCATCCTCAACTCCCCCTATGCCAAG
CTCTACAACCCAGAGAACATCTACCTGTCGGAACATGGAGGAGGAGCTGGCAACAACTGGGCCAGCGGAT
TCTCCCAGGGAGAAAAGATCCATGAGGACATTTTTGACATCATAGACCGGGAGGCAGATGGTAGTGACAG
TCTAGAGGGCTTTGTGCTGTGTCACTCCATTGCTGGGGGGACAGGCTCTGGACTGGGTTCCTACCTCTTA
GAACGGCTGAATGACAGGTATCCTAAGAAGCTGGTGCAGACATACTCAGTGTTTCCCAACCAGGACGAGA
TGAGCGATGTGGTGGTCCAGCCTTACAATTCACTCCTCACACTCAAGAGGCTGACGCAGAATGCAGACTG
TGTGGTGGTGCTGGACAACACAGCCCTGAACCGGATTGCCACAGACCGCCTGCACATCCAGAACCCATCC
TTCTCCCAGATCAACCAGCTGGTGTCTACCATCATGTCAGCCAGCACCACCACCCTGCGCTACCCTGGCT
ACATGAACAATGACCTCATCGGCCTCATCGCCTCGCTCATTCCCACCCCACGGCTCCACTTCCTCATGAC
CGGCTACACC
