[The description below was written by a language model from this plasmid's Addgene catalogue record.]
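Description:
EBFP2-Gamma-Tubulin-17 is a mammalian expression plasmid built on an EBFP2 fluorescent-protein backbone of about 4.75 kb (excluding the insert). It encodes human gamma-tubulin (TUBG1) fused to the blue fluorescent protein EBFP2. The fusion is driven by the CMV promoter, a strong constitutive viral promoter widely used for transient expression in mammalian cells. The tag is recorded as C-terminal and carried on the backbone, so gamma-tubulin sits upstream with EBFP2 following it. The "17" in the name may refer to a linker length, but the record does not explain it. The gamma-tubulin coding sequence carries an R57H substitution relative to the reference transcript, and the record does not say whether this change has any functional consequence. The 3′ sequencing primer suggests an SV40 polyadenylation signal downstream of the fusion, although no feature table is provided to confirm the layout of individual elements.

The plasmid is maintained in E. coli as a high-copy construct under kanamycin selection. A neomycin resistance marker allows G418 selection of transfected mammalian cells, so stable lines are possible as well as transient expression. The origin of replication is not stated.

The stated purpose is fluorescent labelling of centrosomes. Gamma-tubulin is a core component of the microtubule-nucleating complexes concentrated at the centrosome, so the fusion serves as a blue localization marker for imaging, with recorded excitation and emission maxima of 383 nm and 448 nm. The blue emission makes it suitable for combining with green, yellow or red fluorescent fusions in multicolour microscopy.
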