Addgene plasmid #55242: EBFP2-Gamma-Tubulin-17
Purpose: Localization: Centrosomes, Excitation: 383, Emission: 448
Depositing lab: Michael Davidson. Depositing organization: Florida State University, Tallahassee.
Backbone
  Vector backbone: EBFP2
  Backbone size w/o insert (bp): 4750
  Vector type: Mammalian Expression
  Selectable markers: Neomycin (select with G418)
Growth in bacteria
  Bacterial resistance: Kanamycin, 50 μg/mL
  Growth temperature: 37°C
  Growth strain: DH5alpha
  Copy number: High Copy
Gene/Insert
  Gene/Insert name: Gamma-Tubulin (alt name: NM_001070.4)
  Species: H. sapiens (human)
  Mutation: R57H in Gamma Tubulin
  Entrez Gene: TUBG1 (a.k.a. CDCBM4, GCP-1, TUBG, TUBGCP1)
  Promoter: CMV
  Tag / fusion protein: EBFP2 (C terminal on backbone)
  Cloning method: Unknown
  Sequencing primers: 5′ CMV-F; 3′ SV40pA-R
Terms and licenses: Academic/Nonprofit Terms; Industry Terms
Depositor comments: . Excitation = 383; Emission = 448
How to cite: EBFP2-Gamma-Tubulin-17 was a gift from Michael Davidson (Addgene plasmid # 55242 ; http://n2t.net/addgene:55242 ; RRID:Addgene_55242)
